Addgene plasmid #103643: LSB-hsa-miR-551b-5p
Purpose: Used to sense miRNA activity using fluorescence based tools. hsa-miR-551b-5p target in 3' UTR of of mKate. miRNA activity can be measured by the repression of mKate2 relative to EBFP2 fluorescent proteins . Plasmid is inherently unstable; please see Depositor Comments
Depositing lab: Ron Weiss. Depositing organization: Massachusetts Institute of Technology. Publication: A mixed antagonistic/synergistic miRNA repression model enables accurate predictions of multi-input miRNA sensor activity. Gam JJ, Babb J, Weiss R. Nat Commun. 2018 Jun 22;9(1):2430. doi: 10.1038/s41467-018-04575-0. PubMed 29934631.
Backbone
  Vector backbone: Low Sensor Backbone (LSB)
  Vector type: Mammalian Expression, Synthetic Biology
Growth in bacteria
  Bacterial resistance: Ampicillin and Kanamycin, 100 & 50 μg/mL
  Growth temperature: 30°C
  Growth strain: NEB Stable
  Copy number: High Copy
Gene/Insert
  Gene/Insert name: hsa-miR-551b-5p target
  Species: H. sapiens (human)
  Entrez Gene: MIR551B (a.k.a. MIRN551B, mir-551b)
  Promoter: EF-1a
  Cloning method: Gibson Cloning
Terms and licenses: Academic/Nonprofit Terms; Industry Terms: Not Available to Industry
Depositor comments: Please note that this plasmid is inherently unstable due to a repeating poly A element. We recommend performing a diagnostic digest on multiple colonies upon receipt. The depositors would like to note the presence of several discrepancies between the depositor sequence and physical plasmid sequence. In particular, the sequences upstream and downstream of the puromycin coding region have 10 bp insertions which do not affect the ability to perform puromycin selection. The sequences for those regions within the physical plasmids are as follows: Upstream of Puro: GAATTCGACCGCCTGTCTCAAGGTGCCACC; Downstream of Puro: GCTTTGAGACTACGCGTGAATTCACTCCTC. Please contact if you are interested in this plasmid prior to placing an order.
How to cite: LSB-hsa-miR-551b-5p was a gift from Ron Weiss (Addgene plasmid # 103643 ; http://n2t.net/addgene:103643 ; RRID:Addgene_103643)
