[The description below was written by a language model from this plasmid's Addgene catalogue record and pLannotate feature annotations shown in this document.]
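Description:
LSB-hsa-miR-551b-5p is a mammalian expression plasmid of about 11 kb built on the Low Sensor Backbone (LSB), designed as a two-colour fluorescent sensor of microRNA activity for synthetic biology work. In bacteria it replicates from a high-copy ColE1/pUC-type origin and carries both β-lactamase (ampicillin) and aph(3')-Ia (kanamycin) resistance genes, with dual selection specified. A puromycin N-acetyltransferase coding region followed by a rabbit β-globin polyadenylation signal is also present for puromycin selection in mammalian cells, although the feature table does not annotate a promoter directly upstream of it. Residual lac promoter/operator and lacI fragments are backbone remnants.

The payload consists of two parallel transcription units, each driven by the human EF-1α core promoter with its intron A and terminated by a β-globin poly(A) signal. Each coding sequence is flanked by attB4/attB1/attB2 Gateway recombination scars that reflect modular assembly. The first unit encodes the red fluorescent protein mKate2, and according to the record its 3' UTR contains a target site for human miR-551b-5p. This site is not separately annotated but would lie between the mKate2 coding region and its poly(A) signal. The second unit expresses the blue protein EBFP2 without the target site and serves as an internal reference for transfection and expression level. When miR-551b-5p is active in the cell, the mKate2 transcript is repressed while EBFP2 is unaffected, so the mKate2-to-EBFP2 ratio reports miRNA activity.

The depositor notes that the repeated poly(A) elements make the plasmid inherently unstable, so multiple clones should be verified. The physical plasmid also differs slightly from the deposited sequence, with short insertions flanking the puromycin gene that do not impair selection.
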