Features (pLannotate 1.2.2; 28 found; start..end, strand, type, name):
     87..675     -  rep_origin     ori: high-copy-number ColE1/pMB1/pBR322/pUC origin of replication
    846..1706    -  CDS            AmpR: β-lactamase; bla; confers resistance to ampicillin, carbenicillin, and related antibiotics
   1707..1778    -  promoter       AmpR promoter: bla
   1857..2456    +  CDS            PuroR: puromycin N-acetyltransferase; pac from Streptomyces alboniger; confers resistance to puromycin
   2461..2541    +  CDS            HBB (fragment): HBB_PONPY - Experimental evidence at transcript level: Swiss-Prot protein existence level 2. Involved in oxygen transport from the lung to the various peripheral tissues. From Pongo pygmaeus (Bornean orangutan).
   2612..2667    +  polyA_signal   β-globin poly(A) signal: rabbit β-globin polyadenylation signal (Gil and Proudfoot, 1987)
   3646..3666    +  protein_bind   attB4: mutant version of attB; core recombination site for the Gateway® BP reaction BP Clonase™
   3734..3945    +  promoter       EF-1α core promoter: core promoter for human elongation factor EF-1α
   3946..4884    +  intron         EF-1α intron A: intron upstream of the start codon of human EF-1α
   4911..4931    +  protein_bind   attB1: mutant version of attB; core recombination site for the Gateway® BP reaction BP Clonase™
   4951..5646    +  CDS            mKate2: mKate2 is a basic (constitutively fluorescent) red fluorescent protein published in 2009, derived from Entacmaea quadricolor. It is reported to be a rapidly-maturing monomer with moderate acid sensitivity.
   5666..5690    -  protein_bind   attB2: mutant version of attB; recombination site for the Gateway® BP reaction BP Clonase™
   5834..5908    +  CDS            HBB (fragment): HBB_PONPY - Experimental evidence at transcript level: Swiss-Prot protein existence level 2. Involved in oxygen transport from the lung to the various peripheral tissues. From Pongo pygmaeus (Bornean orangutan).
   5979..6034    +  polyA_signal   β-globin poly(A) signal: rabbit β-globin polyadenylation signal (Gil and Proudfoot, 1987)
   6418..6443    +  misc_feature   SA: splice acceptor site
   7115..7135    +  protein_bind   attB4: mutant version of attB; core recombination site for the Gateway® BP reaction BP Clonase™
   7203..7414    +  promoter       EF-1α core promoter: core promoter for human elongation factor EF-1α
   7415..8353    +  intron         EF-1α intron A: intron upstream of the start codon of human EF-1α
   8380..8400    +  protein_bind   attB1: mutant version of attB; core recombination site for the Gateway® BP reaction BP Clonase™
   8411..9127    +  CDS            EBFP2: EBFP2 is a basic (constitutively fluorescent) blue fluorescent protein published in 2007, derived from Aequorea victoria. It is reported to be a rapidly-maturing monomer with moderate acid sensitivity.
   9135..9159    -  protein_bind   attB2: mutant version of attB; recombination site for the Gateway® BP reaction BP Clonase™
   9163..9243    +  CDS            HBB (fragment): HBB_PONPY - Experimental evidence at transcript level: Swiss-Prot protein existence level 2. Involved in oxygen transport from the lung to the various peripheral tissues. From Pongo pygmaeus (Bornean orangutan).
   9314..9369    +  polyA_signal   β-globin poly(A) signal: rabbit β-globin polyadenylation signal (Gil and Proudfoot, 1987)
   9752..9774    -  protein_bind   lac operator (fragment): The lac repressor binds to the lac operator to inhibit transcription in E. coli. This inhibition can be relieved by adding lactose or isopropyl-β-D-thiogalactopyranoside (IPTG). lac repressor encoded by lacI
   9778..9808    -  promoter       lac promoter: promoter for the E. coli lac operon
   9823..9844    -  protein_bind   CAP binding site: CAP binding activates transcription in the presence of cAMP. E. coli catabolite activator protein
   9857..9896    -  CDS            lacI (fragment): lac repressor; lacI; The lac repressor binds to the lac operator to inhibit transcription in E. coli. This inhibition can be relieved by adding lactose or isopropyl-β-D-thiogalactopyranoside (IPTG).
  10069..10878   +  CDS            KanR: aminoglycoside phosphotransferase; aph(3')-Ia; confers resistance to kanamycin in bacteria or G418 (Geneticin®) in eukaryotes
>Addgene plasmid #103643 | LSB-hsa-miR-551b-5p | depositor full sequence | sequence record 196334 | Full Sequence
AATTGAGGGGATAACGCAGGAAAGAACATGTGAGCAAAAGGCCAGCAAAAGGCCAGGAACCGTAAAAAGG
CCGCGTTGCTGGCGTTTTTCCATAGGCTCCGCCCCCCTGACGAGCATCACAAAAATCGACGCTCAAGTCA
GAGGTGGCGAAACCCGACAGGACTATAAAGATACCAGGCGTTTCCCCCTGGAAGCTCCCTCGTGCGCTCT
CCTGTTCCGACCCTGCCGCTTACCGGATACCTGTCCGCCTTTCTCCCTTCGGGAAGCGTGGCGCTTTCTC
ATAGCTCACGCTGTAGGTATCTCAGTTCGGTGTAGGTCGTTCGCTCCAAGCTGGGCTGTGTGCACGAACC
CCCCGTTCAGCCCGACCGCTGCGCCTTATCCGGTAACTATCGTCTTGAGTCCAACCCGGTAAGACACGAC
TTATCGCCACTGGCAGCAGCCACTGGTAACAGGATTAGCAGAGCGAGGTATGTAGGCGGTGCTACAGAGT
TCTTGAAGTGGTGGCCTAACTACGGCTACACTAGAAGAACAGTATTTGGTATCTGCGCTCTGCTGAAGCC
AGTTACCTTCGGAAAAAGAGTTGGTAGCTCTTGATCCGGCAAACAAACCACCGCTGGTAGCGGTGGTTTT
TTTGTTTGCAAGCAGCAGATTACGCGCAGAAAAAAAGGATCTCAAGAAGATCCTTTGATCTTTTCTACGG
GGTCTGACGCTCAGTGGAACGAAAACTCACGTTAAGGGATTTTGGTCATGAGATTATCAAAAAGGATCTT
CACCTAGATCCTTTTAAATTAAAAATGAAGTTTTAAATCAATCTAAAGTATATATGAGTAAACTTGGTCT
GACAGTTACCAATGCTTAATCAGTGAGGCACCTATCTCAGCGATCTGTCTATTTCGTTCATCCATAGTTG
CCTGACTCCCCGTCGTGTAGATAACTACGATACGGGAGGGCTTACCATCTGGCCCCAGTGCTGCAATGAT
ACCGCGAGAACCACGCTCACCGGCTCCAGATTTATCAGCAATAAACCAGCCAGCCGGAAGGGCCGAGCGC
AGAAGTGGTCCTGCAACTTTATCCGCCTCCATCCAGTCTATTAATTGTTGCCGGGAAGCTAGAGTAAGTA
GTTCGCCAGTTAATAGTTTGCGCAACGTTGTTGCCATTGCTACAGGCATCGTGGTGTCACGCTCGTCGTT
TGGTATGGCTTCATTCAGCTCCGGTTCCCAACGATCAAGGCGAGTTACATGATCCCCCATGTTGTGCAAA
AAAGCGGTTAGCTCCTTCGGTCCTCCGATCGTTGTCAGAAGTAAGTTGGCCGCAGTGTTATCACTCATGG
TTATGGCAGCACTGCATAATTCTCTTACTGTCATGCCATCCGTAAGATGCTTTTCTGTGACTGGTGAGTA
CTCAACCAAGTCATTCTGAGAATAGTGTATGCGGCGACCGAGTTGCTCTTGCCCGGCGTCAATACGGGAT
AATACCGCGCCACATAGCAGAACTTTAAAAGTGCTCATCATTGGAAAACGTTCTTCGGGGCGAAAACTCT
CAAGGATCTTACCGCTGTTGAGATCCAGTTCGATGTAACCCACTCGTGCACCCAACTGATCTTCAGCATC
TTTTACTTTCACCAGCGTTTCTGGGTGAGCAAAAACAGGAAGGCAAAATGCCGCAAAAAAGGGAATAAGG
GCGACACGGAAATGTTGAATACTCATACTCTTCCTTTTTCAATATTATTGAAGCATTTATCAGGGTTATT
GTCTCATGAGCGGATACATATTTGAATGTAGCTCCGAATTTCTCGAGGGCTTGTCGACGACGGCGGTCTC
CGTCGTCAGGATCATGAATTCGACCCGCCTGCCACCATGACCGAGTACAAGCCCACGGTGCGCCTCGCCA
CCCGCGACGACGTCCCCCGGGCCGTACGCACCCTCGCCGCCGCGTTCGCCGACTACCCCGCCACGCGCCA
CACCGTCGACCCGGACCGCCACATCGAGCGGGTCACCGAGCTGCAAGAACTCTTCCTCACGCGCGTCGGG
CTCGACATCGGCAAGGTGTGGGTCGCGGACGACGGCGCCGCGGTGGCGGTCTGGACCACGCCGGAGAGCG
TCGAAGCGGGGGCGGTGTTCGCCGAGATCGGCCCGCGCATGGCCGAGTTGAGCGGTTCCCGGCTGGCCGC
GCAGCAACAGATGGAAGGCCTCCTGGCGCCGCACCGGCCCAAGGAGCCCGCGTGGTTCCTGGCCACCGTC
GGCGTCTCGCCCGACCACCAGGGCAAGGGTCTGGGCAGCGCCGTCGTGCTCCCCGGAGTGGAGGCGGCCG
AGCGCGCCGGGGTGCCCGCCTTCCTGGAGACATCCGCGCCCCGCAACCTCCCCTTCTACGAGCGGCTCGG
CTTCACCGTCACCGCCGACGTCGAGGTGCCCGAAGGACCGCGCACCTGGTGCATGACCCGCAAGCCCGGT
GCCTGATACGCGTGAATTCACTCCTCAGGTGCAGGCTGCCTATCAGAAGGTGGTGGCTGGTGTGGCCAAT
GCCCTGGCTCACAAATACCACTGAGATCTTTTTCCCTCTGCCAAAAATTATGGGGACATCATGAAGCCCC
TTGAGCATCTGACTTCTGGCTAATAAAGGAAATTTATTTTCATTGCAATAGTGTGTTGGAATTTTTTGTG
TCTCTCACTCGGAAGGACATATGGGAGGGCAAATCATTTAAAACATCAGAATGAGTATTTGGTTTAGAGT
TTGGCAACATATGCCCATATGCTGGCTGCCATGAACAAAGGTTGGCTATAAAGAGGTCATCAGTATATGA
AACAGCCCCCTGCTGTCCATTCCTTATTCCATAGAAAAGCCTTGACTTGAGGTTAGATTTTTTTTATATT
TTGTTTTGTGTTATTTTTTTCTTTAACATCCCTAAAATTTTCCTTACATGTTTTACTAGCCAGATTTTTC
CTCCTCTCCTGACTACTCCCAGTCATAGCTGTCCCTCTTCTCTTATGGAGATCCCTCGACCTGCAGCCCA
AGCTTGAATTCTCTAGAATTACCCTGTTATCCCTATGCTTGGTTTACCGAGCTCTTATTGGTTTTCAAAC
TTCATTGACTGTGCCCAACGCGCCTGGGAGCTCACGGGGACAGCCCCCCCCCAAAGCCCCCAGGGATGTA
ATTACGTCCCTCCCCCGCTAGGGGGCAGCAGCGAGCCGCCCGGGGCTCCGCTCCGGTCCGGCGCTCCCCC
CGCATCCCCGAGCCGGCAGCGTGCGGGGACAGCCCGGGCACGGGGAAGGTGGCACGGGATCGCTTTCCTC
TGAACGCTTCTCGCTGCTCTTTGAGCCTGCAGACACCTGGGGGGATACGGGGAAAAAGCTAGGCTGAAAG
ACCGGTTCTTAGAATGACACGCGCCTGGGAGCTCACGGGGACAGCCCCCCCCCAAAGCCCCCAGGGATGT
AATTACGTCCCTCCCCCGCTAGGGGGCAGCAGCGAGCCGCCCGGGGCTCCGCTCCGGTCCGGCGCTCCCC
CCGCATCCCCGAGCCGGCAGCGTGCGGGGACAGCCCGGGCACGGGGAAGGTGGCACGGGATCGCTTTCCT
CTGAACGCTTCTCGCTGCTCTTTGAGCCTGCAGACACCTGGGGGGATACGGGGAAAAAGCTAACTTCTGA
GACGACAACTTTGTATAGAAAAGTTGGCTCCGAATTCGCCCTTGACAGCAGAGATCCAGTTTGGTTAATT
AATTGGCTCCGGTGCCCGTCAGTGGGCAGAGCGCACATCGCCCACAGTCCCCGAGAAGTTGTGGGGAGGG
GTCGGCAATTGAACCGGTGCCTAGAGAAGGTGGCGCGGGGTAAACTGGGAAAGTGATGTCGTGTACTGGC
TCCGCCTTTTTCCCGAGGGTGGGGGAGAACCGTATATAAGTGCAGTAGTCGCCGTGAACGTTCTTTTTCG
CAACGGGTTTGCCGCCAGAACACAGGTAAGTGCCGTGTGTGGTTCCCGCGGGCCTGGCCTCTTTACGGGT
TATGGCCCTTGCGTGCCTTGAATTACTTCCACCTGGCTGCAGTACGTGATTCTTGATCCCGAGCTTCGGG
TTGGAAGTGGGTGGGAGAGTTCGAGGCCTTGCGCTTAAGGAGCCCCTTCGCCTCGTGCTTGAGTTGAGGC
CTGGCCTGGGCGCTGGGGCCGCCGCGTGCGAATCTGGTGGCACCTTCGCGCCTGTCTCGCTGCTTTCGAT
AAGTCTCTAGCCATTTAAAATTTTTGATGACCTGCTGCGACGCTTTTTTTCTGGCAAGATAGTCTTGTAA
ATGCGGGCCAAGATCTGCACACTGGTATTTCGGTTTTTGGGGCCGCGGGCGGCGACGGGGCCCGTGCGTC
CCAGCGCACATGTTCGGCGAGGCGGGGCCTGCGAGCGCGGCCACCGAGAATCGGACGGGGGTAGTCTCAA
GCTGGCCGGCCTGCTCTGGTGCCTGGCCTCGCGCCGCCGTGTATCGCCCCGCCCTGGGCGGCAAGGCTGG
CCCGGTCGGCACCAGTTGCGTGAGCGGAAAGATGGCCGCTTCCCGGCCCTGCTGCAGGGAGCTCAAAATG
GAGGACGCGGCGCTCGGGAGAGCGGGCGGGTGAGTCACCCACACAAAGGAAAAGGGCCTTTCCGTCCTCA
GCCGTCGCTTCATGTGACTCCACGGAGTACCGGGCGCCGTCCAGGCACCTCGATTAGTTCTCGAGCTTTT
GGAGTACGTCGTCTTTAGGTTGGGGGGAGGGGTTTTATGCGATGGAGTTTCCCCACACTGAGTGGGTGGA
GACTGAAGTTAGGCCAGCTTGGCACTTGATGTAATTCTCCTTGGAATTTGCCCTTTTTGAGTTTGGATCT
TGGTTCATTCTCAAGCCTCAGACAGTGGTTCAAAGTTTTTTTCTTCCATTTCAGGTGTCGTGAGAAGGGC
GAATTCGACCCAAGTTTGTACAAAAAAGCAGGCTGGATCCAGGTGCCACCATGGTGAGCGAGCTGATTAA
GGAGAACATGCACATGAAGCTGTACATGGAGGGCACCGTGAACAACCACCACTTCAAGTGCACATCCGAG
GGCGAAGGCAAGCCCTACGAGGGCACCCAGACCATGAGAATCAAGGCGGTCGAGGGCGGCCCTCTCCCCT
TCGCCTTCGACATCCTGGCTACCAGCTTCATGTACGGCAGCAAAACCTTCATCAACCACACCCAGGGCAT
CCCCGACTTCTTTAAGCAGTCCTTCCCCGAGGGCTTCACATGGGAGAGAGTCACCACATACGAAGATGGG
GGCGTGCTGACCGCTACCCAGGACACCAGCCTCCAGGACGGCTGCCTCATCTACAACGTCAAGATCAGAG
GGGTGAACTTCCCATCCAACGGCCCTGTGATGCAGAAGAAAACACTCGGCTGGGAGGCCTCCACCGAGAC
ACTGTACCCCGCTGACGGCGGCCTGGAAGGCAGAGCCGACATGGCCCTGAAGCTCGTGGGCGGGGGCCAC
CTGATCTGCAACCTTAAGACCACATACAGATCCAAGAAACCCGCTAAGAACCTCAAGATGCCCGGCGTCT
ACTATGTGGACAGGAGACTGGAAAGAATCAAGGAGGCCGACAAAGAGACATACGTCGAGCAGCACGAGGT
GGCTGTGGCCAGATACTGCGACCTCCCTAGCAAACTGGGGCACAAACTTAATTGAGAATTCTACCACCCA
GCTTTCTTGTACAAAGTGGTACGTCTCAAGACCAGAGGTCTCTGCTTCGACAGTTCGTCTCACCCACGCT
TGATTTCCGTCTCACCCACGCTTGATTTCCGTCTCACCCACGCTTGATTTCCGTCTCACCCACGCTTGAT
TTCCAACCAGAAGAGACCTGTGCTTCACTCCTCAGGTGCAGGCTGCCTATCAGAAGGTGGTGGCTGGTGT
GGCCAATGCCCTGGCTCACAAATACCACTGAGATCTTTTTCCCTCTGCCAAAAATTATGGGGACATCATG
AAGCCCCTTGAGCATCTGACTTCTGGCTAATAAAGGAAATTTATTTTCATTGCAATAGTGTGTTGGAATT
TTTTGTGTCTCTCACTCGGAAGGACATATGGGAGGGCAAATCATTTAAAACATCAGAATGAGTATTTGGT
TTAGAGTTTGGCAACATATGCCCATATGCTGGCTGCCATGAACAAAGGTTGGCTATAAAGAGGTCATCAG
TATATGAAACAGCCCCCTGCTGTCCATTCCTTATTCCATAGAAAAGCCTTGACTTGAGGTTAGATTTTTT
TTATATTTTGTTTTGTGTTATTTTTTTCTTTAACATCCCTAAAATTTTCCTTACATGTTTTACTAGCCAG
ATTTTTCCTCCTCTCCTGACTACTCCCAGTCATAGCTGTCCCTCTTCTCTTATGGAGATCCCGAGCGGTG
CGTTTTTATGCTTGTAGTATTGTATAATGTTTTTAAGATCCAAGCTTCTGACCTCTTCTCTTCCTCCCAC
AGGGCCTCGAGACAATTGCATCGATGGTACCAGTGAAAGTCTGCAATGAATTCGAGTTGGCGCGCCTGTC
ATTCTAAATCTCTCTTTCAGCCTAAAGCTTTTTCCCCGTATCCCCCCAGGTGTCTGCAGGCTCAAAGAGC
AGCGAGAAGCGTTCAGAGGAAAGCGATCCCGTGCCACCTTCCCCGTGCCCGGGCTGTCCCCGCACGCTGC
CGGCTCGGGGATGCGGGGGGAGCGCCGGACCGGAGCGGAGCCCCGGGCGGCTCGCTGCTGCCCCCTAGCG
GGGGAGGGACGTAATTACATCCCTGGGGGCTTTGGGAGGGGGCTGTCCCCGTGAGCTCCCAGGCGCGCCT
GTCATTCTAAATCTCTCTTTCAGCCTAAAGCTTTTTCCCCGTATCCCCCCAGGTGTCTGCAGGCTCAAAG
AGCAGCGAGAAGCGTTCAGAGGAAAGCGATCCCGTGCCACCTTCCCCGTGCCCGGGCTGTCCCCGCACGC
TGCCGGCTCGGGGATGCGGGGGGAGCGCCGGACCGGAGCGGAGCCCCGGGCGGCTCGCTGCTGCCCCCTA
GCGGGGGAGGGACGTAATTACATCCCTGGGGGCTTTGGGGGGGGGCTGTCCCCGTGAGCTCCCAGGCGCG
CCAACTCGGTACCGTATCGATGTCGACGTTAACGCTAGTGATATCAACTTTGTATAGAAAAGTTGGCTCC
GAATTCGCCCTTGACAGCAGAGATCCAGTTTGGTTAATTAATTGGCTCCGGTGCCCGTCAGTGGGCAGAG
CGCACATCGCCCACAGTCCCCGAGAAGTTGTGGGGAGGGGTCGGCAATTGAACCGGTGCCTAGAGAAGGT
GGCGCGGGGTAAACTGGGAAAGTGATGTCGTGTACTGGCTCCGCCTTTTTCCCGAGGGTGGGGGAGAACC
GTATATAAGTGCAGTAGTCGCCGTGAACGTTCTTTTTCGCAACGGGTTTGCCGCCAGAACACAGGTAAGT
GCCGTGTGTGGTTCCCGCGGGCCTGGCCTCTTTACGGGTTATGGCCCTTGCGTGCCTTGAATTACTTCCA
CCTGGCTGCAGTACGTGATTCTTGATCCCGAGCTTCGGGTTGGAAGTGGGTGGGAGAGTTCGAGGCCTTG
CGCTTAAGGAGCCCCTTCGCCTCGTGCTTGAGTTGAGGCCTGGCCTGGGCGCTGGGGCCGCCGCGTGCGA
ATCTGGTGGCACCTTCGCGCCTGTCTCGCTGCTTTCGATAAGTCTCTAGCCATTTAAAATTTTTGATGAC
CTGCTGCGACGCTTTTTTTCTGGCAAGATAGTCTTGTAAATGCGGGCCAAGATCTGCACACTGGTATTTC
GGTTTTTGGGGCCGCGGGCGGCGACGGGGCCCGTGCGTCCCAGCGCACATGTTCGGCGAGGCGGGGCCTG
CGAGCGCGGCCACCGAGAATCGGACGGGGGTAGTCTCAAGCTGGCCGGCCTGCTCTGGTGCCTGGCCTCG
CGCCGCCGTGTATCGCCCCGCCCTGGGCGGCAAGGCTGGCCCGGTCGGCACCAGTTGCGTGAGCGGAAAG
ATGGCCGCTTCCCGGCCCTGCTGCAGGGAGCTCAAAATGGAGGACGCGGCGCTCGGGAGAGCGGGCGGGT
GAGTCACCCACACAAAGGAAAAGGGCCTTTCCGTCCTCAGCCGTCGCTTCATGTGACTCCACGGAGTACC
GGGCGCCGTCCAGGCACCTCGATTAGTTCTCGAGCTTTTGGAGTACGTCGTCTTTAGGTTGGGGGGAGGG
GTTTTATGCGATGGAGTTTCCCCACACTGAGTGGGTGGAGACTGAAGTTAGGCCAGCTTGGCACTTGATG
TAATTCTCCTTGGAATTTGCCCTTTTTGAGTTTGGATCTTGGTTCATTCTCAAGCCTCAGACAGTGGTTC
AAAGTTTTTTTCTTCCATTTCAGGTGTCGTGAGAAGGGCGAATTCGACCCAAGTTTGTACAAAAAAGCAG
GCTCGCCACCATGGTGAGCAAGGGCGAGGAGCTGTTCACCGGGGTGGTGCCCATCCTGGTCGAGCTGGAC
GGCGACGTAAACGGCCACAAGTTCAGCGTGAGGGGCGAGGGCGAGGGCGATGCCACCAACGGCAAGCTGA
CCCTGAAGTTCATCTGCACCACCGGCAAGCTGCCCGTGCCCTGGCCCACCCTCGTGACCACCCTGAGCCA
CGGCGTGCAGTGCTTCGCCCGCTACCCCGACCACATGAAGCAGCACGACTTCTTCAAGTCCGCCATGCCC
GAAGGCTACGTCCAGGAGCGCACCATCTTCTTCAAGGACGACGGCACCTACAAGACCCGCGCCGAGGTGA
AGTTCGAGGGCGACACCCTAGTGAACCGCATCGAGCTGAAGGGCGTCGACTTCAAGGAGGACGGCAACAT
CCTGGGGCACAAGCTGGAGTACAACTTCAACAGCCACAACATCTATATCATGGCCGTCAAGCAGAAGAAC
GGCATCAAGGTGAACTTCAAGATCCGCCACAACGTGGAGGACGGCAGCGTGCAGCTCGCCGACCACTACC
AGCAGAACACCCCCATCGGCGACGGCCCCGTGCTGCTGCCCGACAGCCACTACCTGAGCACCCAGTCCGT
GCTGAGCAAAGACCCCAACGAGAAGCGCGATCACATGGTCCTGCTGGAGTTCCGCACCGCCGCCGGGATC
ACTCTCGGCATGGACGAGCTGTACAAGTAATACCACCCAGCTTTCTTGTACAAAGTGGTACGCGTGAATT
CACTCCTCAGGTGCAGGCTGCCTATCAGAAGGTGGTGGCTGGTGTGGCCAATGCCCTGGCTCACAAATAC
CACTGAGATCTTTTTCCCTCTGCCAAAAATTATGGGGACATCATGAAGCCCCTTGAGCATCTGACTTCTG
GCTAATAAAGGAAATTTATTTTCATTGCAATAGTGTGTTGGAATTTTTTGTGTCTCTCACTCGGAAGGAC
ATATGGGAGGGCAAATCATTTAAAACATCAGAATGAGTATTTGGTTTAGAGTTTGGCAACATATGCCCAT
ATGCTGGCTGCCATGAACAAAGGTTGGCTATAAAGAGGTCATCAGTATATGAAACAGCCCCCTGCTGTCC
ATTCCTTATTCCATAGAAAAGCCTTGACTTGAGGTTAGATTTTTTTTATATTTTGTTTTGTGTTATTTTT
TTCTTTAACATCCCTAAAATTTTCCTTACATGTTTTACTAGCCAGATTTTTCCTCCTCTCCTGACTACTC
CCAGTCATAGCTGTCCCTCTTCTCTTATGGAGATCCCTCGACCTGCAGCCCAAGCTTGGCGTAATCATGG
TCATAGCTGTTTCCTGTGTGAAATTGTTATCCGCTCACAATTCCACACAACATACGAGCCGGAAGCATAA
AGTGTAAAGCCTGGGGTGCCTAATGAGTGAGCTAACTCACATTAATTGCGTTGCGCTCACTGCCCGCTTT
CCAGTCGGGAAACCTGTCGTGCCAGCGGATCGACAGTACTAAGCTTGGTCTAATACCCAATCTCTCGTCT
TATCCAGATGTTTTATACGCCTCTGGCCCGTGTCTCAAAATCTCTGATGTTACATTGCACAAGATAAAAT
AATATCATCATGAACAATAAAACTGTCTGCTTACATAAACAGTAATACAAGGGGTGTTATGAGCCATATT
CAACGGGAAACGTCGAGGCCGCGATTAAATTCCAACATGGATGCTGATTTATATGGGTATAAATGGGCTC
GCGATAATGTCGGGCAATCAGGTGCGACAATCTATCGCTTGTATGGGAAGCCCGATGCGCCAGAGTTGTT
TCTGAAACATGGCAAAGGTAGCGTTGCCAATGATGTTACAGATGAGATGGTCAGACTAAACTGGCTGACG
GAATTTATGCCTCTTCCGACCATCAAGCATTTTATCCGTACTCCTGATGATGCATGGTTACTCACCACTG
CGATCCCCGGAAAAACAGCATTCCAGGTATTAGAAGAATATCCTGATTCAGGTGAAAATATTGTTGATGC
GCTGGCAGTGTTCCTGCGCCGGTTGCATTCGATTCCTGTTTGTAATTGTCCTTTTAACAGCGATCGCGTA
TTTCGTCTCGCTCAGGCGCAATCACGAATGAATAACGGTTTGGTTGATGCGAGTGATTTTGATGACGAGC
GTAATGGCTGGCCTGTTGAACAAGTCTGGAAAGAAATGCATAAACTTTTGCCATTCTCACCGGATTCAGT
CGTCACTCATGGTGATTTCTCACTTGATAACCTTATTTTTGACGAGGGGAAATTAATAGGTTGTATTGAT
GTTGGACGAGTCGGAATCGCAGACCGATACCAGGATCTTGCCATCCTATGGAACTGCCTCGGTGAGTTTT
CTCCTTCATTACAGAAACGGCTTTTTCAAAAATATGGTATTGATAATCCTGATATGAATAAATTGCAGTT
TCATTTGATGCTCGATGAGTTTTTCTAATCAGAATTGGTTAATTGGTTGTAACACTGGCAGAGCATTACG
CTGACTTGACGGGACGGCGCAAGCTCATGACCAAAATCCCTTAACGTGAGTTACGCGTCGTTCCACTGAG
CGTCAGAGGTATCACTAGTATTACAGAGGTAAGTTATAACAGTCGCCTAACCC
