>Addgene plasmid #103643 | LSB-hsa-miR-551b-5p | depositor partial sequence | sequence record 196335 | hsa-miR-551b-5p target
CGTCTCACCCACGCTTGATTTC
